Addgene plasmid #172370: CVS-N2c-tdTomato-ChIEF
Purpose: Production of RVdG-CVS-N2c viral vectors for cell-type specific trans-synaptic retrograde labeling.
Depositing lab: Yoav Ben-Simon & Peter Jonas. Depositing organization: Institute of Science and Technology Austria (I.S.T. Austria). Publication: Fast, high-throughput production of improved rabies viral vectors for specific, efficient and versatile transsynaptic retrograde labeling. Sumser A, Joesch M, Jonas P, Ben-Simon Y. Elife. 2022 Aug 30;11:e79848. doi: 10.7554/eLife.79848. PubMed 36040301.
Backbone
  Vector backbone: Rabies CVS N2c(deltaG)
  Backbone manufacturer: Matthias J. Schnell, Thomas Jefferson University
  Backbone size w/o insert (bp): 14070
  Vector type: Neurotropic virus
Growth in bacteria
  Bacterial resistance: Ampicillin, 100 μg/mL
  Growth temperature: 37°C
  Growth strain: NEB Stable
  Copy number: Low Copy
Gene/Insert
  Gene/Insert name: tdTomato + ChIEF
  Species: Other
  Insert size (bp): 2535
  Cloning method: Restriction Enzyme; 5′ cloning site XmaI (not destroyed); 3′ cloning site NheI (not destroyed)
  Sequencing primers: 5′ GGAGGTTATCCTCGGGACTGGAATCG; 3′ GCCTCTTGGATGTGAAAAAAACTATTAACATCCCTC
Terms and licenses: Academic/Nonprofit Terms; Industry Terms: Not Available to Industry
Depositor comments: Please visit https://doi.org/10.1101/2021.12.23.474014 for bioRxiv preprint.
How to cite: CVS-N2c-tdTomato-ChIEF was a gift from Yoav Ben-Simon & Peter Jonas (Addgene plasmid # 172370 ; http://n2t.net/addgene:172370 ; RRID:Addgene_172370)
