[The description below was written by a language model from this plasmid's Addgene catalogue record and pLannotate feature annotations shown in this document.]
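Description:
CVS-N2c-tdTomato-ChIEF is a full-length genomic cDNA plasmid for rescuing glycoprotein-deleted rabies virus of the CVS-N2c strain (RVdG-CVS-N2c), classed in the record as a neurotropic virus vector. It is maintained in E. coli under ampicillin selection (AmpR with its own promoter). The feature table annotates a ColE1/pUC-type origin, although the catalogue lists the plasmid as low copy, which is plausible for a construct of about 16.6 kb. An f1 origin and remnants of lac/lacZα sequence are backbone leftovers.

The viral genome is laid out in the order N, P, M, transgene, L, with no glycoprotein gene annotated. In its place, between preserved XmaI and NheI sites, sits the roughly 2.5 kb insert encoding tdTomato and ChIEF. ChIEF is a chimeric channelrhodopsin, which probably explains why the annotation detects only a ChR2-like fragment downstream of the tdTomato coding sequence. The record does not state how the two parts are joined, that is, as a fusion or as separate units. Upstream of the genome lie a CMV enhancer/promoter and a T7 promoter followed by a hammerhead ribozyme fragment, and downstream lie an HDV ribozyme and a T7 terminator. This arrangement allows transcription in mammalian packaging cells, with ribozyme self-cleavage trimming the transcript to exact viral ends so that it can be encapsidated and replicated. Short hits to an HIV-1 LTR and the SET1 tag are likely annotation artefacts.

Because the genome lacks G, infectious particles form only where glycoprotein is supplied in trans. This restricts spread to a single synaptic step from defined starter cells. The stated use is production of vectors for cell-type-specific retrograde trans-synaptic labeling. In this construct, presynaptic neurons would be marked with red fluorescence and should also become light-excitable through ChIEF.
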