Features (pLannotate 1.2.2; 23 found; start..end, strand, type, name):
     71..1420    +  CDS            N: NCAP_RABVH - Experimental evidence at protein level: Swiss-Prot protein existence level 1. Encapsidates the genome in a ratio of one protein N per nine ribonucleotides, protecting it from nucleases. If expressed without protein P it binds non-specifically RNA and therefore can bind it's own mRNA. Interaction with protein P abolishes any non-specific RNA binding, and prevents phosphorylation. The soluble N-P complex encapsidates specifically the genomic RNA, with protein N protecting the genome like a pearl necklace. The encapsidated genomic RNA is termed the nucleocapsid (NC) and serves as tem
   1514..2404    +  CDS            P: PHOSP_RABVC - Experimental evidence at protein level: Swiss-Prot protein existence level 1. Non catalytic polymerase cofactor and regulatory protein that plays a role in viral transcription and replication. Stabilizes the RNA polymerase L to the N-RNA template and binds the soluble protein N, preventing it from encapsidating non-genomic RNA. Also inhibits host IFN-alpha and IFN-beta signaling by binding and retaining phosphorylated STAT1 in the cytoplasm or by inhibiting the DNA binding of STAT1 in the nucleus. Might be involved, through interaction with host dynein, in intracellular microtubu
   2496..3101    +  CDS            M: MATRX_RABVH - Experimental evidence at protein level: Swiss-Prot protein existence level 1. Plays a major role in assembly, budding and uncoating of virion after membrane fusion. Completely covers the ribonucleoprotein coil and keep it in condensed bullet-shaped form. Inhibits viral transcription and stimulates replication. Plays a major role in early induction of TRAIL-mediated apoptosis in infected neurons. From Rabies virus (strain HEP-Flury) (RABV).
   3325..4752    +  CDS            tdTomato: tdTomato is a basic (constitutively fluorescent) orange fluorescent protein published in 2004, derived from Discosoma sp.. It is reported to be a somewhat slowly-maturing tandem dimer with low acid sensitivity.
   5489..5844    +  CDS            ChR2 (fragment): N-terminal fragment of channelrhodopsin-2 from the alga Chlamydomonas reinhardtii (Nagel et al., 2003) blue light-activated cation channel
   6393..12773   +  CDS            L: L_RABVH - Experimental evidence at protein level: Swiss-Prot protein existence level 1. RNA-directed RNA polymerase that catalyzes the replication of viral genomic RNA. The template is composed of the viral RNA tightly encapsidated by the nucleoprotein (N). The replicase mode is dependent on intracellular N protein concentration. In this mode, the polymerase replicates the whole viral genome without recognizing transcriptional signals, and the replicated genome is not caped or polyadenylated. From Rabies virus (strain HEP-Flury) (RABV).
  12905..12997   +  ncRNA          HDV ribozyme: Accession: RF00094 - Hepatitis delta virus ribozyme
  13004..13053   +  CDS            SET1 (fragment): solubility-enhancement tag derived from T7 phage gene 10B
  13061..13108   +  terminator     T7 terminator: transcription terminator for bacteriophage T7 RNA polymerase
  13158..13180   -  protein_bind   lac operator (fragment): The lac repressor binds to the lac operator to inhibit transcription in E. coli. This inhibition can be relieved by adding lactose or isopropyl-β-D-thiogalactopyranoside (IPTG). lac repressor encoded by lacI
  13184..13214   -  promoter       lac promoter: promoter for the E. coli lac operon
  13229..13250   -  protein_bind   CAP binding site: CAP binding activates transcription in the presence of cAMP. E. coli catabolite activator protein
  13263..13355   -  CDS            lacI (fragment): lac repressor; lacI; The lac repressor binds to the lac operator to inhibit transcription in E. coli. This inhibition can be relieved by adding lactose or isopropyl-β-D-thiogalactopyranoside (IPTG).
  13538..14126   -  rep_origin     ori: high-copy-number ColE1/pMB1/pBR322/pUC origin of replication
  14297..15157   -  CDS            AmpR: β-lactamase; bla; confers resistance to ampicillin, carbenicillin, and related antibiotics
  15158..15262   -  promoter       AmpR promoter: bla
  15289..15647   +  rep_origin     f1 ori (sequence partly withheld): f1 bacteriophage origin of replication; arrow indicates direction of (+) strand synthesis
  15749..15904   -  CDS            lacZα (fragment): LacZα fragment of β-galactosidase; lacZ fragment
  15972..16275   +  enhancer       CMV enhancer: human cytomegalovirus immediate early enhancer
  16276..16479   +  promoter       CMV promoter: human cytomegalovirus (CMV) immediate early promoter
  16475..16508   +  LTR            5' LTR (truncated) (fragment): truncated 5' long terminal repeat (LTR) from HIV-1
  16524..16542   +  promoter       T7 promoter: promoter for bacteriophage T7 RNA polymerase
  16568..16593   +  misc_RNA       sTRSV HHRz (fragment): hammerhead ribozyme from the tobacco ringspot virus satellite RNA (Khvorova et al., 2003)
>Addgene plasmid #172370 | CVS-N2c-tdTomato-ChIEF | addgene full sequence | sequence record 339075 | Addgene NGS Result
ACGCTTAACAACAAAACCAGAGAAGAAAAAGACAGCGTCAATTGCAAAGCAAAAATGTAACACCCCTACA
ATGGATGCCGACAAGATTGTGTTCAAAGTCAATAATCAGGTGGTCTCTTTGAAGCCTGAGATTATCGTGG
ATCAATATGAGTACAAGTACCCTGCCATCAAGGATTTGAAAAAGCCTTGTATCACCCTAGGGAAAGCCCC
CGACTTGAACAAAGCATACAAATCAGTTTTATCAGGCATGAATGCCGCCAAACTTGATCCGGATGATGTA
TGCTCCTACTTGGCAGCAGCAATGCAGTTCTTTGAGGGGACATGTCCGGAAGACTGGACCAGCTATGGAA
TCCTGATTGCACGAAAAGGAGATAGGATCACCCCAAACTCTCTAGTGGAGATAAAGCGTACTGATGTAGA
AGGGAATTGGGCTCTGACAGGAGGCATGGAATTGACAAGGGACCCCACTGTCTCTGAACATGCATCTTTA
GTCGGTCTTCTCCTGAGTCTGTACAGGTTGAGCAAAATATCAGGACAGAACACTGGTAACTATAAGACAA
ACATTGCAGATAGGATAGAGCAGATTTTCGAGACAGCACCTTTTGTTAAGATCGTGGAACACCATACCCT
AATGACAACTCACAAGATGTGTGCTAATTGGAGTACTATACCGAACTTCAGATTTTTGGCCGGAACCTAC
GACATGTTTTTCTCACGGATTGAGCATCTATATTCGGCAATCAGAGTGGGCACAGTCGTCACCGCTTATG
AAGACTGCTCAGGACTGGTATCGTTTACAGGGTTCATAAAGCAGATCAATCTCACCGCAAGGGAAGCAAT
ACTATATTTCTTCCACAAGAACTTTGAGGAAGAGATAAGAAGAATGTTCGAGCCAGGGCAAGAGACAGCT
GTTCCTCACTCTTATTTCATCCACTTCCGTTCACTAGGCTTGAGTGGGAAGTCTCCTTATTCATCGAATG
CTGTCGGTCATGTGTTCAATCTCATTCACTTTGTTGGATGCTACATGGGTCAAGTCAGATCTCTAAATGC
GACGGTTATTGCTGCATGTGCCCCTCATGAGATGTCTGTTCTAGGGGGCTATTTGGGAGAGGAATTCTTC
GGAAAAGGGACATTTGAAAGAAGGTTCTTCAGAGACGAGAAAGAACTTCAAGAATATGAGGCGGCTGAAC
TAACAAAGTCCGACGTGGCACTGGCAGATGACGGAACCGTCAACTCTGATGACGAGGACTATTTCTCTGG
TGAAACCAGAAGTCCAGAAGCTGTCTATACTCGAATCATGATGAATGGAGGTCGACTGAAGAGATCTCAT
ATACGGAGATATGTCTCAGTCAGTTCCAATCATCAAGCCCGTCCAAACTCATTCGCCGAATTTTTAAACA
AGACGTATTCGAATGACTCATAAGGAGTTGATTGACAGGGTGCCAGAAATCTATAGATTGTATATATCCA
TCATGAAAAAAACTAACACTCCTCCTTTCAAACCATCCCAAATATGAGCAAGATCTTTGTTAATCCGAGT
GCAATCAGAGCCGGTCTGGCCGATCTTGAGATGGCCGAAGAGACTGTTGATCTGATCAACAGAAACATAG
AAGACAATCAGGCTCATCTCCAGGGAGAACCCATAGAAGTGGACAACCTCCCTGAGGACATGAAGCGACT
TCACCTGGACGATGAAAAATCGTCCAACCTTGGTGAGATGGTTAGGGTGGGAGAAGGCAAGTATCGAGAG
GACTTTCAGATGGATGAGGGAGAGGACCCCAACCTCCTGTTCCAATCGTACCTGGATAATGTTGGAGTCC
AAATAGTCAGACAAATGAGGTCAGGAGAGAGATTCCTCAAGATATGGTCACAGACCGTAGAGGAAATTGT
ATCCTATGTCACGGTCAACTTTCCTAACCCTCCAAGAAGGTCTTCGGAGGATAAATCAACCCAGACTACT
GGCAGAGAGCTCAAGAAGGAGACAACGTCTGCTTTCTCTCAGAGAGAAAGCCAACCTTCGAAAGCTAGGA
TGGTGGCTCAAGTTGCCCCTGGTCCTCCAGCCCTTGAATGGTCAGCCACCAATGAAGAAGATGATCTATC
AGTAGAGGCTGAGATCGCTCATCAGATTGCTGAAAGCTTTTCCAAGAAGTACAAGTTTCCCTCCCGATCT
TCAGGAATATTCTTGTATAATTTTGAGCAACTGAAGATGAACCTTGATGACATAGTTAAAGAGGCAAAAA
ATGTACCGGGCGTGACCCGTCTGGCCCATGATGGATCCAAAATCCCCCTGAGATGCGTACTGGGATGGGT
CGCTTTGGCTAATTCCAAAAAATTCCAATTACTAGTCGAGGCTGACAAGCTAAGCAAAATCATGCAAGAT
GATTTGAATCGCTATACATCCTGCTAACCGAGTTTTCGAACTCAGTCCCTCCAGATAATGAAAACTGAGA
TGTTATGGAGTAGACATGAAAAAAACAGGCAACACCACTGATAAAATGAACGTTCTACGCAAGATAGTGA
AAAAATGTAGGGATGAGGACACTCAAAAGCCCTCTCCTGTGTCAGCCCCTCCGTATGACGATGACCTGTG
GCTTCCACCTCCTGAATATGTCCCGCTGAAAGAACTCACAAGCAAGAAGAACATGAGGAACTTTTGTGTC
AACGGGGAGGTTAAAGCGTGTAGCCCAAATGGTTACTCATTCAGGATTTTGCGGCACATTCTGAGATCAT
TCAACGAGATATACTCTGGGAATCATAGGATGATTGGGTTAGTCAAAATTGTTGTTGGACTAGCTTTATC
AGGAGCTCCAGTACCTGAGGGCATGAACTGGGTATACAAATTGAGGAGAACCCTTATATTCCAGTGGGCT
GATTCCAGGGGCCCTCTTGAAGGGGAGGAGTTAGATTACTCTCAAGAGATCACTTGGGATGATGATACTG
AATTCGTCGGATTGCAAATAAGAGTGAGCGCAAGACAATGTCATATTCAAGGCAGGATCTGGTGTATCAA
CACGAACTCGAGGGCATGTCAACTATGGTCTGACATGTCTCTTCAGACACAAAGGTCTGAAGAGGACAAA
GACTCTTCTCTGCTTCTAGAATAATCAGATTATATCCTGCAAGTGTATCACTTGTTTACCTCTGGAGGAG
AGAGCATACAGGCTTGACTCCGATCCTTGGGAGCAATAGAACAAAAAAACACACGTTATGGTGCCGTTAA
ATCGCTGCATTTTATCAAAGTCAAGTTGATAACCTTTACATTTTGAGCCTCTTGGATGTGAAAAAAACTA
TTAACATCCCTCAAAAGACCCCGGGAAAGCCACCATGGTGAGCAAGGGCGAGGAGGTCATCAAAGAGTTC
ATGCGCTTCAAGGTGCGCATGGAGGGCTCCATGAACGGCCACGAGTTCGAGATCGAGGGCGAGGGCGAGG
GCCGCCCCTACGAGGGCACCCAGACCGCCAAGCTGAAGGTGACCAAGGGCGGCCCCCTGCCCTTCGCCTG
GGACATCCTGTCCCCCCAGTTCATGTACGGCTCCAAGGCGTACGTGAAGCACCCCGCCGACATCCCCGAT
TACAAGAAGCTGTCCTTCCCCGAGGGCTTCAAGTGGGAGCGCGTGATGAACTTCGAGGACGGCGGTCTGG
TGACCGTGACCCAGGACTCCTCCCTGCAGGACGGCACGCTGATCTACAAGGTGAAGATGCGCGGCACCAA
CTTCCCCCCCGACGGCCCCGTAATGCAGAAGAAGACCATGGGCTGGGAGGCCTCCACCGAGCGCCTGTAC
CCCCGCGACGGCGTGCTGAAGGGCGAGATCCACCAGGCCCTGAAGCTGAAGGACGGCGGCCACTACCTGG
TGGAGTTCAAGACCATCTACATGGCCAAGAAGCCCGTGCAACTGCCCGGCTACTACTACGTGGACACCAA
GCTGGACATCACCTCCCACAACGAGGACTACACCATCGTGGAACAGTACGAGCGCTCCGAGGGCCGCCAC
CACCTGTTCCTGGGGCATGGCACCGGCAGCACCGGCAGCGGCAGCTCCGGCACCGCCTCCTCCGAGGACA
ACAACATGGCCGTCATCAAAGAGTTCATGCGCTTCAAGGTGCGCATGGAGGGCTCCATGAACGGCCACGA
GTTCGAGATCGAGGGCGAGGGCGAGGGCCGCCCCTACGAGGGCACCCAGACCGCCAAGCTGAAGGTGACC
AAGGGCGGCCCCCTGCCCTTCGCCTGGGACATCCTGTCCCCCCAGTTCATGTACGGCTCCAAGGCGTACG
TGAAGCACCCCGCCGACATCCCCGATTACAAGAAGCTGTCCTTCCCCGAGGGCTTCAAGTGGGAGCGCGT
GATGAACTTCGAGGACGGCGGTCTGGTGACCGTGACCCAGGACTCCTCCCTGCAGGACGGCACGCTGATC
TACAAGGTGAAGATGCGCGGCACCAACTTCCCCCCCGACGGCCCCGTAATGCAGAAGAAGACCATGGGCT
GGGAGGCCTCCACCGAGCGCCTGTACCCCCGCGACGGCGTGCTGAAGGGCGAGATCCACCAGGCCCTGAA
GCTGAAGGACGGCGGCCACTACCTGGTGGAGTTCAAGACCATCTACATGGCCAAGAAGCCCGTGCAACTG
CCCGGCTACTACTACGTGGACACCAAGCTGGACATCACCTCCCACAACGAGGACTACACCATCGTGGAAC
AGTACGAGCGCTCCGAGGGCCGCCACCACCTGTTCCTGTACGGCATGGACGAGCTGTACAAGTAATAGGC
TAGACATGAAAAAAACTAACACTCCTCCGGTACCGCCACCATGTCGCGGAGGCCATGGCTTCTTGCCCTA
GCGCTGGCAGTGGCGCTGGCGGCCGGCAGCGCAGGAGCCTCGACTGGCAGTGACGCGACGGTGCCGGTCG
CGACTCAGGATGGCCCCGACTACGTTTTCCACCGTGCCCACGAGCGCATGCTCTTCCAAACCTCATACAC
TCTTGAGAACAATGGTTCTGTTATTTGCATCCCGAACAACGGCCAGTGCTTCTGCTTGGCTTGGCTTAAA
TCCAACGGAACAAATGCCGAGAAGTTGGCTGCCAACATTCTGCAGTGGATTACTTTTGCGCTTTCAGCGC
TCTGCCTGATGTTCTACGGCTACCAGACCTGGAAGTCTACTTGCGGCTGGGAGGAGATTTACGTGGCCAC
GATCGAGATGATCAAGTTCATCATCGAGTATTTCCATGAGTTTGACGAACCTGCGGTGATCTACTCATCC
AACGGCAACAAGACCGTGTGGCTTCGTTACGCGGCCTGGCTGCTGACCTGCCCTGTCGTTCTTATCCATC
TGAGCAACCTTACGGGTCTGGCGAACGACTATAACAAGCGTACCATGGGTCTGCTGGTGTCAGATATCGG
CTGTATCGTGTGGGGCACCACGGCCGCGCTGTCCAAGGGATACGTCCGTGTCATTTTCTTCCTGATGGGC
CTGTGCTACGGCATCTACACATTCTTCAACGCAGCCAAGGTCTACATTGAGGCGTACCACACCGTGCCGA
AGGGCCGGTGTCGCCAGGTGGTGACTGGCATGGCTTGGCTCTTCTTCGTATCATGGGGTATGTTCCCCAT
CCTGTTCATCCTCGGCCCCGAGGGCTTCGGCGTCCTGAGCGTGTACGGCTCCACCGTCGGCCACACCATC
ATTGACCTGATGTCGAAGAACTGCTGGGGTCTGCTCGGCCACTACCTGCGCGTGCTGATCCACGAGCATA
TCCTCATCCACGGCGACATTCGCAAGACCACCAAATTGAACATTGGTGGCACTGAGATTGAGGTCGAGAC
GCTGGTGGAGGACGAGGCCGAGGCTGGCGCGGTCGTTAACGGAAGCGGATAAGCTAGCGGCGCCTAGCCG
GTCATCCTTTTGACGATTCCAGTCCCGAGGATAACCTCCTCTCGGGATTGGGGGGAATCTTTGGATCCAG
TAGTCCTCCTTGAACTCCGTCCAACAGGGCAGATTCAAGAGTCATAAGACTTTCATTAATCATTTCAGTT
GATCAGACATGGTCGTGTAGATTCTCTTAATACGGGAGATCTTCTAGCAGTTTCAGTGACCAACGGTGCT
TTCATTCTCCAGGAACTGATACCAAAGGTTGTGGACAGGCCAAGGGGTACTTCGGATGACTCTGTGCTTG
GGCACAGAAAGAGGTCGTAGTGTGCCCCCCGATAGCGGACTCGACATGAATCAACTAAGAAAGGCAATCT
GCCTCCCATGATGGACATAAGCAATAGTTCACAACCATCTTGCATCTCAGTGAAGTGTACATAACTATTG
AGGGCTGGGTCATCTAAGCATTTCAGTCGAGAAAAAAACTGTAGACCAAAAGAACAACTAGCAACACTTC
TCATCCAGAGACCCATATCAAGATGCTAGATCCGGGAGAGGTTTATGATGACCCTATTGATCCAATTGAG
TCAGAGGCTGAACCCAGAGGAACCCCCACTGTCCCCAACATCTTGAGGAACTCCGACTACAATCTCAATT
CTCCTTTGATAGAGGATCCTGCCAAACTAATGTTAGAATGGTTGAAGACAGGGAACAGACCTTATCGGAT
GACTTTGACAGACAATTGCTCCAGGTCTTACAAAGTTTTGAAAGATTATTTCAAGAAAGTAGATTTGGGT
TCTCTCAAAGTGGGCGGAACTGCTGCACAGTCAATGGTTTCTCTCTGGTTGTGTGGTGCCCACTCTGAAT
CAAACAGGAGCCGGAGATGTATAACCGACTTGGCCCATTTCTATTCCAAGTCATCCCCCATAGAGAAGCT
ATTGAATTGTACGCTAGGAAACAGAGGCCTGAGAATCCCACCAGAGGGGGTGTTAAATTGCCTCGAGAGG
GTCAATTATGACAAGGCATTTGGGAGGTATCTGGCCAACACGTATTCCTCTTACTTGTTTTTCCATGTAA
TCACCTTATACATGAATGCCTTAGACTGGGAAGAGGAAAAGACCATCCTGGCATTATGGAAAGATATAAC
CTCAGTGGATACCGAGAAGGACTTGGTCAAATTCAAAGATCAAATATGGGGACTGTTGATTGTGACAAAG
GACTTTGTTTACTCTCAGAGTTCAAACTGTCTTTTTGACAGAAACTACACACTGATGCTAAAGGATCTTT
TCTTGTCTCGATTCAACTCCTTAATGATTCTGCTTTCTCCCCCTGAGCCCCGATACTCAGATGACTTAAT
ATCTCAGCTGTGCCAGCTATACATCGCTGGGGATCAAGTCTTGTCCATGTGTGGGAACTCCGGCTATGAA
GTCATCAAAATATTGGAGCCATATGTCGTGAACAGTTTGGTCCAGAGGGCAGAGAAGTTTAGGCCTCTCA
TCCACCCCTTGGGAGACTTTCCTATGTTCATAAAAGACAAGGTGAATCAACTTGAAGGGACTTTTGGTCC
CAGTGCAAAGAGGTTTTTTAGGGTTTTAGATCAATTCGACAACATACATGACTTAGTATTTGTGTATGGC
TGTTACAGACATTGGGGGCACCCCTATATAGATTATCGGAAGGGTCTGTCGAAACTATATGATCAAGTTC
ACATTAAGAAAGTAATAGATAAGTCCTACCAGGAGTGTTTAGCAAGTGACTTGGCCAGAAGGATCCTCAG
ATGGGGATTTGACAAGTACTCCAAATGGTATCTAGATTCGAGATTCCTTGCCCGAGACCACCCCTTGACT
CCTTATGTCAAGACCCAAACATGGCCACCCAAACATATAGTAGACTTGGTGGGGGACACATGGCATAAGC
TCCCGATCACGCAGATCTTTGAAATTCCTGAATCAATGGACCCGTCAGAGATACTGGATGACAAATCACA
TTCTTTCACCAGAACAAGGTTAGCTTCTTGGCTGTCAGAGAACCGAGGGGGGCCTGTTCCTAGCGAGAAG
GTCATTATCACGGCCCTGTCTAAGCCACCTGTCAATCCCCGAGAGTTTTTGAAATCTATAGACCTCGGAG
GATTGCCAGATGAGGATTTGATAATTGGCCTCAAACCAAAGGAACGGGAGTTGAAGATCGAGGGCCGATT
CTTTGCTCTAATGTCATGGAATCTAAGATTATATTTTGTCATCACCGAAAAGCTCTTGGCCAACTACATT
TTGCCACTTTTTGACGCACTGACTATGACAGACAACCTGAACAAGGTGTTCAAAAAGTTGATCGACAGGG
TCACCGGGCAAGGGCTTTTGGACTATTCTAGGGTCACATACGCATTTCACCTGGACTATGAGAAATGGAA
CAATCATCAAAGATTGGAGTCAACAGAGGATGTATTCTCTGTCCTAGATCAGGTGTTTGGATTGAAGAGG
GTGTTTTCTAGAACACACGAGTTTTTTCAGAAGTCCTGGATCTATTATTCAGACAGATCAGACCTCATTG
GGTTATGGGAGGACCAAATATATTGCTTGGATATGTCTAACGGCCCAACCTGCTGGAATGGCCAAGATGG
CGGGCTAGAGGGCTTGCGGCAGAAGGGCTGGAGTCTAGTCAGTTTATTAATGATAGATAGAGAATCTCAA
ACCAGGAACACAAGAACCAAGATACTAGCTCAAGGAGACAACCAGGTTCTGTGTCCTACATACATGTTGT
CACCGGGATTGTCTCAAGAGGGGCTTCTCTATGAGTTAGAGAGCATATCAAGGAATGCACTCTCAATATA
CCGAGCTATCGAGGAAGGAGCATCTAAGCTGGGGCTGATCATCAAGAAGGAAGAGACCATGTGTAGTTAT
GACTTTCTCATATATGGGAAGACCCCCTTATTTCGAGGCAACATATTGGTGCCTGAATCCAAAAGATGGG
CCCGAGTCTCTTGCATCTCTAACGACCAAATAGTCAACCTCGCCAATATAATGTCGACAGTATCCACCAA
TGCGCTGACAGTGGCACAACACTCTCAATCTCTGATCAAACCTATGAGGGATTTTCTGCTCATGTCAGTA
CAGGCAGTTTTCCACTACCTGTTGTTTAGCCCAATCCTAAAAGGCAGAGTTTATAAGATTCTGAGTGCTG
AAGGGGAGAGCTTTCTCCTAGCCATGTCGCGGATAATCTACCTAGATCCTTCTTTGGGAGGGGTGTCTGG
AATGTCTCTCGGGAGGTTCCATATACGTCAGTTCTCAGACCCTGTCTCTGAAGGGTTGTCATTCTGGAGA
GAGATCTGGTTAGGCTCTCATGAGTCCTGGATTCACGCGTTGTGTCAGGAGGCCGGGAACCCCGATCTTG
GAGAGAGAACACTCGAGAGCTTCACTCGCCTTTTAGAAGATCCTACTACCTTAAATATCAAAGGAGGGGC
CAGCCCTACCATTCTACTCAAGGATGCTATCAGAAAGGCTCTGTACGACGAGGTGGACAAGGTGGAAAAT
TCAGAGTTTCGAGAGGCAATCCTGCTGTCCAAGACCCATAGAGATAACTTTATACTCTTTTTAAAATCTG
TTGAGCCTCTGTTCCCTCGATTTCTCAGTGAGCTCTTCAGTTCGTCTTTCTTGGGAATACCGGAGTCAAT
CATTGGACTGATACAAAACTCCCGGACAATAAGAAGGCAGTTTAGAAAGAGTCTCTCAAGAACTTTAGAA
GAGTCCTTCTACAACTCAGAGATCCACGGGATTAATCGGATAACCCAGACACCTCAAAGGGTCGGAAGGG
TGTGGCCTTGCTCTTCAGAGAGGGCAGATCTACTTAGGGAGATCTCTTGGGGGAGGAAAGTGGTAGGCAC
GACAGTTCCTCACCCTTCCGAGATGTTGGAGTTGTTTCCCAAATCCTCCATTTCCTGCACTTGTGGAGCA
ACAGGGGGAGGCAATCCTAGAGTCTCTGTATCAGTACTCCCGTCCTTCGATCAGTCATTTTTCTCACGGG
GCCCCCTAAAGGGATACTTGGGCTCGTCCACCTCCATGTCAACCCAGCTATTCCATGCATGGGAAAAAGT
CACTAATGTTCATGTGGTGAAAAGGGCTCTATCGTTAAAAGAATCTATAAACTGGTTCATCAATAGGAAT
TCCAATTTGGCTCAAACTCTAATTGGAAACATCATGTCTCTGACAGGCCCTGATTTCCCTCTAGAAGAGG
CCCCTGTTTTCAAACGGACAGGGTCAGCCTTGCATAGGTTCAAGTCTGCCAGATACAGCGAAGGAGGGTA
TTCTTCTGTTTGCCCTAACCTTCTCTCCCATATCTCTGTTAGTACAGACACTATGTCTGATTTGACCCAA
AACGGGAAGAACTATGATTTCATGTTTCAGCCATTGATGCTTTATGCGCAAACATGGACATCGGAACTGG
TACAGAGGGATACAAGACTTAGAGACTCCACGTTTCACTGGCACCTTCGGTGCAACAGATGTGTGAGGCC
CATTGATGATATAACACTGGAAACTTCTCAGATCTTCGAGTTCCCGGATGTGTCAAAAAGGATATCCAGG
ATGGTTTCTGGAGCTGTCCCTCAATTTCAGAAGCTTCCTGATATCCGTCTAAGACCAGGTGATTTTGAAT
CCCTAAGTGGTAGAGAAAAGTCTCGCCATATAGGGTCAGCTCAGGGGCTCTTATACTCAATCTTAGTAGC
AATTCACGACTCAGGATACAATGATGGGACCATCTTCCCTGTCAACATATACGGCAAAGTTTCCCCCAGA
GACTATTTGAGAGGGCTTGCAAGAGGGATCTTGATAGGGTCCTCGATTTGCTTCTTGACACGAATGACAA
ATATTAACATTAACAGACCTCTTGAATTGATCTCAGGGGTAATTTCCTATATTCTCCTGAGGCTGGATAA
TCATCCCTCTCTGTATATAATGCTTAGAGAACCGTCTCTTAGAGGAGAAATATTCTCTATCCCTCAGAAA
ATCCCCGCCGCTTACCCAACCACTATGAGAGAAGGCAACAGATCGATTTTGTGTTACCTCCAACACGTGC
TACGCTATGAGCGAGAGGCAATCACGGCGTCCCCGGAGAATGACTGGCTGTGGATCTTCTCAGACTTCAG
AAGTGTGAAAATGACGTACTTGACCCTCATTACCTACCAGTCTCACCTCCTACTCCAGAGGGTTGAGAGA
AACTTGTCTAAGAGTATGAGAGCTACTCTGCGACAAATGAGTTCCTTAATGAGGCAAGTGCTGGGTGGGC
ACGGAGAAGATACCTTGGAGTCAGACGATGACATTCAACGATTACTAAAAGACTCTTTGCGAAAGACAAG
GTGGGTGGATCAAGAGGTGCGCCATGCAGCTAGAACCATGAATGGAGATTACAGCCCCGACAAGAAAGTA
TCCCACAAGGCAGGATGTTCAGAATGGGTCTGCTCTGCTCAACAGATTGCCGTCTCCACCTCAGCCAACC
CGGCCCCTGTCTCAGAGCTTGACATTAGGGCCCTCTCTAAGAGGTTTCAAAACCCCTTGATCTCGGGCCT
GAGAGTGGTTCAGTGGGCAACCGGTGCCCATTATAAGCTTAAGCCTATTCTAGATGATCTAAATGTTTTC
CCATCTCTCTGTCTTGTAATTGGAGACGGGTCAGGGGGAATATCAAGGGCAGTTCTCAACATGTTTCCAG
ATTCTAAGCTTGTGTTCAACAGCCTATTGGAGGTGAATGATCTGATGGCTTCCGGAACACATCCACTGCC
TCCTTCAGCAATCATGAGTGGAGGAGATGACATCATCTCCAGAGTGATAGACTTTGACTCAATATGGGAG
AAACCGTCCGACCTGAGGAACTCGGCCACCTGGAGATACTTCCAGTCGGTTCAAAAACAGGTCAACATGT
CGTATGACCTCATTATTTGTGATGCAGAAGTTACTGATATTGCATCTATCAACCGGATAACTCTGTTGAT
GTCTGATTTCGCATTGTCTATAGATGGACCACTTTATCTGGTCTTCAAAACTTACGGGACTATGCTAGTA
AACCCGGACTATAAAGCTATTCAACATCTGTCAAGAGCGTTCCCTTCGGTCACAGGGTTTGTAACCCAAG
TAACTTCATCCTTTTCTTCTGAGCTATACCTCCGGTTCTCTAAACGAGGAAAGTTTTTCAGGGACGCCGA
GTACTTGACCTCTTCCACCCTTCGAGAGATGAGCCTTGTGTTGTTCAATTGCAGCAGCCCCAAAAGTGAG
ATGCAGAGAGCTCGTTCCTTAAACTATCAAGACCTGGTAAGGGGATTTCCTGAAGAGATCATATCAAATC
CTTACAACGAAATGATCATAACTCTGATTGACAATGATGTAGAGTCCTTCCTAGTCCACAAGATGGTGGA
TGATCTTGAGCTACAGAGGGGAACTCTGTCTAAAGTGGCTATCATTATATCCATCATGATCGTTTTTTCC
AATAGAGTCTTCAACATTTCCAAACCTTTGACTGACCCCTTGTTCTACCCCCCATCTGATCCTAAAATCC
TGAGGCACTTCAACATATGTTGCAGTACTATGATGTATCTATCTACCGCTTTAGGCGACGTCCCTAACTT
CGCAAGACTTCATGACCTGTATAACAGACCTATAACTTGTTACTTCAGAAAACAAGTTATTCGAGGGAAT
ATTTATCTATCTTGGAGTTGGTCCGATGATACCCCAGTGTTCAAGAGAGTAGCCTGTAATTCTAGCTTGA
GTCTGTCATCTCACTGGATCAGGTTGATCTACAAGATAGTGAAGACTACCAGACTCATTGGCAGCATAAA
AGACCTATCAGGAGAGGTAGAACGACATCTTCATGGGTATAACAGATGGATCACCCTCGAGGATATCCGA
TCTAGATCATCCCTACTAGATTACAGTTGTTTGTAAGCCGGATATTACCGAAAGCCTGTGCATGCTAAAA
TTCTTGTATGATGCATCTTGAAAAAAACAAGATCTTGAATCCGGACCTCTGGTTGTTTGATTGTTTTTTC
CATCTTTATTGTTTTTTTGTTAAGCGTGGGTCGGCATGGCATCTCCACCTCCTCGCGGTCCGACCTGGGC
ATCCGAAGGAGGACGCACGTCCACTCGGATGGCTAAGGGAGGGCGGGGATCCGGCTGCTAACAAAGCCCG
AAAGGAAGCTGAGTTGGCTGCTGCCACCGCTGAGCAATAACTAGCATAACCCCTTGGGGCCTCTAAACGG
GTCTTGAGGGGTTTTTTGCTGAAAGTCGCGCTTGGCGTAATCATGGTCATAGCTGTTTCCTGTGTGAAAT
TGTTATCCGCTCACAATTCCACACAACATACGAGCCGGAAGCATAAAGTGTAAAGCCTGGGGTGCCTAAT
GAGTGAGCTAACTCACATTAATTGCGTTGCGCTCACTGCCCGCTTTCCAGTCGGGAAACCTGTCGTGCCA
GCTGCATTAATGAATCGGCCAACGCGCGGGGAGAGGCGGTTTGCGTATTGGGCGCTCTTCCGCTTCCTCG
CTCACTGACTCGCTGCGCTCGGTCGTTCGGCTGCGGCGAGCGGTATCAGCTCACTCAAAGGCGGTAATAC
GGTTATCCACAGAATCAGGGGATAACGCAGGAAAGAACATGTGAGCAAAAGGCCAGCAAAAGGCCAGGAA
CCGTAAAAAGGCCGCGTTGCTGGCGTTTTTCCATAGGCTCCGCCCCCCTGACGAGCATCACAAAAATCGA
CGCTCAAGTCAGAGGTGGCGAAACCCGACAGGACTATAAAGATACCAGGCGTTTCCCCCTGGAAGCTCCC
TCGTGCGCTCTCCTGTTCCGACCCTGCCGCTTACCGGATACCTGTCCGCCTTTCTCCCTTCGGGAAGCGT
GGCGCTTTCTCATAGCTCACGCTGTAGGTATCTCAGTTCGGTGTAGGTCGTTCGCTCCAAGCTGGGCTGT
GTGCACGAACCCCCCGTTCAGCCCGACCGCTGCGCCTTATCCGGTAACTATCGTCTTGAGTCCAACCCGG
TAAGACACGACTTATCGCCACTGGCAGCAGCCACTGGTAACAGGATTAGCAGAGCGAGGTATGTAGGCGG
TGCTACAGAGTTCTTGAAGTGGTGGCCTAACTACGGCTACACTAGAAGAACAGTATTTGGTATCTGCGCT
CTGCTGAAGCCAGTTACCTTCGGAAAAAGAGTTGGTAGCTCTTGATCCGGCAAACAAACCACCGCTGGTA
GCGGTGGTTTTTTTGTTTGCAAGCAGCAGATTACGCGCAGAAAAAAAGGATCTCAAGAAGATCCTTTGAT
CTTTTCTACGGGGTCTGACGCTCAGTGGAACGAAAACTCACGTTAAGGGATTTTGGTCATGAGATTATCA
AAAAGGATCTTCACCTAGATCCTTTTAAATTAAAAATGAAGTTTTAAATCAATCTAAAGTATATATGAGT
AAACTTGGTCTGACAGTTACCAATGCTTAATCAGTGAGGCACCTATCTCAGCGATCTGTCTATTTCGTTC
ATCCATAGTTGCCTGACTCCCCGTCGTGTAGATAACTACGATACGGGAGGGCTTACCATCTGGCCCCAGT
GCTGCAATGATACCGCGAGACCCACCCTTGGAGGCTCCAGATTTATCAGCAATAAACCAGCCAGCCGGAA
GGGCCGAGCGCAGAAGTGGTCCTGCAACTTTATCCGCCTCCATCCAGTCTATTAATTGTTGCCGGGAAGC
TAGAGTAAGTAGTTCGCCAGTTAATAGTTTGCGCAACGTTGTTGCCATTGCTACAGGCATCGTGGTGTCA
CGCTCGTCGTTTGGTATGGCTTCATTCAGCTCCGGTTCCCAACGATCAAGGCGAGTTACATGATCCCCCA
TGTTGTGCAAAAAAGCGGTTAGCTCCTTCGGTCCTCCGATCGTTGTCAGAAGTAAGTTGGCCGCAGTGTT
ATCACTCATGGTTATGGCAGCACTGCATAATTCTCTTACTGTCATGCCATCCGTAAGATGCTTTTCTGTG
ACTGGTGAGTACTCAACCAAGTCATTCTGAGAATAGTGTATGCGGCGACCGAGTTGCTCTTGCCCGGCGT
CAATACGGGATAATACCGCGCCACATAGCAGAACTTTAAAAGTGCTCATCATTGGAAAACGTTCTTCGGG
GCGAAAACTCTCAAGGATCTTACCGCTGTTGAGATCCAGTTCGATGTAACCCACTCGTGCACCCAACTGA
TCTTCAGCATCTTTTACTTTCACCAGCGTTTCTGGGTGAGCAAAAACAGGAAGGCAAAATGCCGCAAAAA
AGGGAATAAGGGCGACACGGAAATGTTGAATACTCATACTCTTCCTTTTTCAATATTATTGAAGCATTTA
TCAGGGTTATTGTCTCATGAGCGGATACATATTTGAATGTATTTAGAAAAATAAACAAATAGGGGTTCCG
CGCACATTTCCCCGAAAAGTGCCACCTG
[124 nt withheld, positions 15289-15412]
C
[91 nt withheld, positions 15414-15504]
A
[49 nt withheld, positions 15506-15554]
CCTTTGACGTTGGAGTCCACGTTCTTT
[37 nt withheld, positions 15582-15618]
ACCCTATCTCGGTCTATTCTTTTGATTTATAAGGGATTTTGCCGATTTCGGCCTATTGGTTAAAAAAATG
AGCTGATTTAACAAAAATTTAACGCGAATTTTAACAAAATATTAACGCTTACAATTTCCATTCGCCATTC
AGGCTGCGCAACTGTTGGGAAGGGCGATCGGTGCGGGCCTCTTCGCTATTACGCCAGCTGGCGAAAGGGG
GATGTGCTGCAAGGCGATTAAGTTGGGTAACGCCAGGGTTTTCCCAGTCACGACGTTGTAAAACGACGGC
CAGTGAGCGCGCCTAGTTATTAATAGTAATCAATTACGGGGTCATTAGTTCATAGCCCATATATGGAGTT
CCGCGTTACATAACTTACGGTAAATGGCCCGCCTGGCTGACCGCCCAACGACCCCCGCCCATTGACGTCA
ATAATGACGTATGTTCCCATAGTAACGCCAATAGGGACTTTCCATTGACGTCAATGGGTGGAGTATTTAC
GGTAAACTGCCCACTTGGCAGTACATCAAGTGTATCATATGCCAAGTACGCCCCCTATTGACGTCAATGA
CGGTAAATGGCCCGCCTGGCATTATGCCCAGTACATGACCTTATGGGACTTTCCTACTTGGCAGTACATC
TACGTATTAGTCATCGCTATTACCATGGTGATGCGGTTTTGGCAGTACATCAATGGGCGTGGATAGCGGT
TTGACTCACGGGGATTTCCAAGTCTCCACCCCATTGACGTCAATGGGAGTTTGTTTTGGCACCAAAATCA
ACGGGACTTTCCAAAATGTCGTAACAACTCCGCCCCATTGACGCAAATGGGCGGTAGGCGTGTACGGTGG
GAGGTCTATATAAGCAGAGCTCTCTGGCTAACTAGAGAACCCACTGCTTACTGGCTTATCGAAATTAATA
CGACTCACTATAGGGAGACCCAAGCTGGCTAGATTAAGCGTCTGATGAGTCCGTGAGGACGAAACCCGGC
GTACCGGGTC
